>Addgene plasmid #233172 | pMXs-uORFx2-Isl1-P2A-mRuby2 | addgene full sequence | sequence record 463032 | Addgene NGS Result
TCGGCGACACAGTGTGGGTCCGCCGACACCAGACTAAGAACCTAGAACCTCGCTGGAAAGGACCTTACAC
AGTCCTGCTGACCACCCCCACCGCCCTCAAAGTAGACGGCATCGCAGCTTGGATACACGCCGCCCACGTG
AAGGCTGCCGACCCCGGGGGTGGACCATCCTCTAGACTGCCGGATCTAGCTAGTTAATCGACGGTATCGA
TAAGCTATCAAACAAGTTTGTACAAAAAAGCAGGCTCCACCATGGGAACCAATTCAGTCGAGTCGACTGG
ATCCACCATGGGTTGAACCATGGGTTGAGATCCGGTACTACTGCCACCATGGGAGACATGGGCGATCCAC
CAAAAAAAAAACGTCTGATTTCCCTGTGTGTTGGTTGCGGCAATCAAATTCACGACCAGTATATTCTGAG
GGTTTCTCCGGATTTGGAGTGGCATGCAGCATGTTTGAAATGTGCGGAGTGTAATCAGTATTTGGACGAA
AGCTGTACGTGCTTTGTTAGGGATGGGAAAACCTACTGTAAAAGAGATTATATCAGGTTGTACGGGATCA
AATGCGCCAAGTGCAGCATAGGCTTCAGCAAGAACGACTTCGTGATGCGCGCCCGCTCTAAGGTGTACCA
CATCGAGTGTTTCCGCTGTGTAGCCTGCAGCCGACAGCTCATCCCGGGAGACGAATTCGCCCTGCGGGAG
GATGGGCTTTTCTGCCGTGCAGACCACGATGTGGTGGAGAGAGCCAGCCTGGGAGCTGGAGATCCTCTCA
GTCCCTTGCATCCAGCGCGGCCTCTGCAAATGGCAGCCGAACCCATCTCGGCTAGGCAGCCAGCTCTGCG
GCCGCACGTCCACAAGCAGCCGGAGAAGACCACCCGAGTGCGGACTGTGCTCAACGAGAAGCAGCTGCAC
ACCTTGCGGACCTGCTATGCCGCCAACCCTCGGCCAGATGCGCTCATGAAGGAGCAACTAGTGGAGATGA
CGGGCCTCAGTCCCAGAGTCATCCGAGTGTGGTTTCAAAACAAGCGGTGCAAGGACAAGAAACGCAGCAT
CATGATGAAGCAGCTCCAGCAGCAGCAACCCAACGACAAAACTAATATCCAGGGGATGACAGGAACTCCC
ATGGTGGCTGCTAGTCCGGAGAGACATGATGGTGGTTTACAGGCTAACCCAGTAGAGGTGCAAAGTTACC
AGCCGCCCTGGAAAGTACTGAGTGACTTCGCCTTGCAAAGCGACATAGATCAGCCTGCTTTTCAGCAACT
GGTCAATTTTTCAGAAGGAGGACCAGGCTCTAATTCTACTGGCAGTGAAGTAGCATCGATGTCCTCGCAG
CTCCCAGATACACCCAACAGCATGGTAGCCAGTCCTATTGAGGCAGGAAGCGGAGCTACTAACTTCAGCC
TGCTGAAGCAGGCTGGAGACGTGGAGGAGAACCCTGGACCTATGGTGTCTAAGGGCGAAGAGCTGATCAA
GGAAAATATGCGTATGAAGGTGGTCATGGAAGGTTCGGTCAACGGCCACCAATTCAAATGCACAGGTGAA
GGAGAAGGCAATCCGTACATGGGAACTCAAACCATGAGGATCAAAGTCATCGAGGGAGGACCCCTGCCAT
TTGCCTTTGACATTCTTGCCACGTCGTTCATGTATGGCAGCCGTACTTTTATCAAGTACCCGAAAGGCAT
TCCTGATTTCTTTAAACAGTCCTTTCCTGAGGGTTTTACTTGGGAAAGAGTTACGAGATACGAAGATGGT
GGAGTCGTCACCGTCATGCAGGACACCAGCCTTGAGGATGGCTGTCTCGTTTACCACGTCCAAGTCAGAG
GGGTAAACTTTCCCTCCAATGGTCCCGTGATGCAGAAGAAGACCAAGGGTTGGGAGCCTAATACAGAGAT
GATGTATCCAGCAGATGGTGGTCTGAGGGGATACACTCATATGGCACTGAAAGTTGATGGTGGTGGCCAT
CTGTCTTGCTCTTTCGTAACAACTTACAGGTCAAAAAAGACCGTCGGGAACATCAAGATGCCCGGTATCC
ATGCCGTTGATCACCGCCTGGAAAGGTTAGAGGAAAGTGACAATGAAATGTTCGTAGTACAACGCGAACA
CGCAGTTGCCAAGTTCGCCGGGCTTGGTGGTGGGATGGACGAGCTGTACAAGTAACGCTGATATCTAGAC
CCAGCTTTCTTGTACAAAGTGGTTCGATAGCTTATCGATAATCAACCTCTGGATTACAAAATTTGTGAAA
GATTGACTGGTATTCTTAACTATGTTGCTCCTTTTACGCTATGTGGATACGCTGCTTTAATGCCTTTGTA
TCATGCTATTGCTTCCCGTATGGCTTTCATTTTCTCCTCCTTGTATAAATCCTGGTTGCTGTCTCTTTAT
GAGGAGTTGTGGCCCGTTGTCAGGCAACGTGGCGTGGTGTGCACTGTGTTTGCTGACGCAACCCCCACTG
GTTGGGGCATTGCCACCACCTGTCAGCTCCTTTCCGGGACTTTCGCTTTCCCCCTCCCTATTGCCACGGC
GGAACTCATCGCCGCCTGCCTTGCCCGCTGCTGGACAGGGGCTCGGCTGTTGGGCACTGACAATTCCGTG
GTGTTGTCGGGGAAATCATCGTCCTTTCCTTGGCTGCTCGCCTGTGTTGCCACCTGGATTCTGCGCGGGA
CGTCCTTCTGCTACGTCCCTTCGGCCCTCAATCCAGCGGACCTTCCTTCCCGCGGCCTGCTGCCGGCTCT
GCGGCCTCTTCCGCGTCTTCGCCTTCGCCCTCAGACGAGTCGGATCTCCCTTTGGGCCGCCTCCCCGCAT
CGATACCGTCGACGATAAAATAAAAGATTTTATTTAGTCTCCAGAAAAAGGGGGGAATGAAAGACCCCAC
CTGTAGGTTTGGCAAGCTAGCTTAAGTAACGCCATTTTGCAAGGCATGGAAAAATACATAACTGAGAATA
GAGAAGTTCAGATCAAGGTCAGGAACAGATGGAACAGCTGAATATGGGCCAAACAGGATATCTGTGGTAA
GCAGTTCCTGCCCCGGCTCAGGGCCAAGAACAGATGGAACAGCTGAATATGGGCCAAACAGGATATCTGT
GGTAAGCAGTTCCTGCCCCGGCTCAGGGCCAAGAACAGATGGTCCCCAGATGCGGTCCAGCCCTCAGCAG
TTTCTAGAGAACCATCAGATGTTTCCAGGGTGCCCCAAGGACCTGAAATGACCCTGTGCCTTATTTGAAC
TAACCAATCAGTTCGCTTCTCGCTTCTGTTCGCGCGCTTCTGCTCCCCGAGCTCAATAAAAGAGCCCACA
ACCCCTCACTCGGGGCGCCAGTCCTCCGATTGACTGAGTCGCCCGGGTACCCGTGTATCCAATAAACCCT
CTTGCAGTTGCATCCGACTTGTGGTCTCGCTGTTCCTTGGGAGGGTCTCCTCTGAGTGATTGACTACCCG
TCAGCGGGGGTCTTTCACATGCAGCATGTATCAAAATTAATTTGGTTTTTTTTCTTAAGTATTTACATTA
AATGGCCATAGTTGCATTAATGAATCGGCCAACGCGCGGGGAGAGGCGGTTTGCGTATTGGGCGCTCTTC
CGCTTCCTCGCTCACTGACTCGCTGCGCTCGGTCGTTCGGCTGCGGCGAGCGGTATCAGCTCACTCAAAG
GCGGTAATACGGTTATCCACAGAATCAGGGGATAACGCAGGAAAGAACATGTGAGCAAAAGGCCAGCAAA
AGGCCAGGAACCGTAAAAAGGCCGCGTTGCTGGCGTTTTTCCATAGGCTCCGCCCCCCTGACGAGCATCA
CAAAAATCGACGCTCAAGTCAGAGGTGGCGAAACCCGACAGGACTATAAAGATACCAGGCGTTTCCCCCT
GGAAGCTCCCTCGTGCGCTCTCCTGTTCCGACCCTGCCGCTTACCGGATACCTGTCCGCCTTTCTCCCTT
CGGGAAGCGTGGCGCTTTCTCATAGCTCACGCTGTAGGTATCTCAGTTCGGTGTAGGTCGTTCGCTCCAA
GCTGGGCTGTGTGCACGAACCCCCCGTTCAGCCCGACCGCTGCGCCTTATCCGGTAACTATCGTCTTGAG
TCCAACCCGGTAAGACACGACTTATCGCCACTGGCAGCAGCCACTGGTAACAGGATTAGCAGAGCGAGGT
ATGTAGGCGGTGCTACAGAGTTCTTGAAGTGGTGGCCTAACTACGGCTACACTAGAAGAACAGTATTTGG
TATCTGCGCTCTGCTGAAGCCAGTTACCTTCGGAAAAAGAGTTGGTAGCTCTTGATCCGGCAAACAAACC
ACCGCTGGTAGCGGTGGTTTTTTTGTTTGCAAGCAGCAGATTACGCGCAGAAAAAAAGGATCTCAAGAAG
ATCCTTTGATCTTTTCTACGGGGTCTGACGCTCAGTGGAACGAAAACTCACGTTAAGGGATTTTGGTCAT
GAGATTATCAAAAAGGATCTTCACCTAGATCCTTTTGCGGCCGGCCGCAAATCAATCTAAAGTATATATG
AGTAAACTTGGTCTGACAGTTACCAATGCTTAATCAGTGAGGCACCTATCTCAGCGATCTGTCTATTTCG
TTCATCCATAGTTGCCTGACTCCCCGTCGTGTAGATAACTACGATACGGGAGGGCTTACCATCTGGCCCC
AGTGCTGCAATGATACCGCGAGACCCACGCTCACCGGCTCCAGATTTATCAGCAATAAACCAGCCAGCCG
GAAGGGCCGAGCGCAGAAGTGGTCCTGCAACTTTATCCGCCTCCATCCAGTCTATTAATTGTTGCCGGGA
AGCTAGAGTAAGTAGTTCGCCAGTTAATAGTTTGCGCAACGTTGTTGCCATTGCTACAGGCATCGTGGTG
TCACGCTCGTCGTTTGGTATGGCTTCATTCAGCTCCGGTTCCCAACGATCAAGGCGAGTTACATGATCCC
CCATGTTGTGCAAAAAAGCGGTTAGCTCCTTCGGTCCTCCGATCGTTGTCAGAAGTAAGTTGGCCGCAGT
GTTATCACTCATGGTTATGGCAGCACTGCATAATTCTCTTACTGTCATGCCATCCGTAAGATGCTTTTCT
GTGACTGGTGAGTACTCAACCAAGTCATTCTGAGAATAGTGTATGCGGCGACCGAGTTGCTCTTGCCCGG
CGTCAATACGGGATAATACCGCGCCACATAGCAGAACTTTAAAAGTGCTCATCATTGGAAAACGTTCTTC
GGGGCGAAAACTCTCAAGGATCTTACCGCTGTTGAGATCCAGTTCGATGTAACCCACTCGTGCACCCAAC
TGATCTTCAGCATCTTTTACTTTCACCAGCGTTTCTGGGTGAGCAAAAACAGGAAGGCAAAATGCCGCAA
AAAAGGGAATAAGGGCGACACGGAAATGTTGAATACTCATACTCTTCCTTTTTCAATATTATTGAAGCAT
TTATCAGGGTTATTGTCTCATGAGCGGATACATATTTGAATGTATTTAGAAAAATAAACAAATAGGGGTT
CCGCGCACATTTCCCCGAAAAGTGCCACCTGCATAATGAAAGACCCCACCTGTAGGTTTGGCAAGCTAGC
TTAAGTAACGCCATTTTGCAAGGCATGGAAAAATACATAACTGAGAATAGAAAAGTTCAGATCAAGGTCA
GGAACAGATGGAACAGCTGAATATGGGCCAAACAGGATATCTGTGGTAAGCAGTTCCTGCCCCGGCTCAG
GGCCAAGAACAGATGGAACAGCTGAATATGGGCCAAACAGGATATCTGTGGTAAGCAGTTCCTGCCCCGG
CTCAGGGCCAAGAACAGATGGTCCCCAGATGCGGTCCAGCCCTCAGCAGTTTCTAGAGAACCATCAGATG
TTTCCAGGGTGCCCCAAGGACCTGAAATGACCCTGTGCCTTATTTGAACTAACCAATCAGTTCGCTTCTC
GCTTCTGTTCGCGCGCTTCTGCTCCCCGAGCTCAATAAAAGAGCCCACAACCCCTCACTCGGCGCGCCAG
TCCTCCGATTGACTGAGTCGCCCGGGTACCCGTGTATCCAATAAACCCTCTTGCAGTTGCATCCGACTTG
TGGTCTCGCTGTTCCTTGGGAGGGTCTCCTCTGAGTGATTGACTACCCGTCAGCGGGGGTCTTTCATTTG
GGGGCTCGTCCGGGATCGGGAGACCCCTGCCCAGGGACCACCGACCCACCACCGGGAGGTAAGCTGGCCA
GCAACTTATCTGTGTCTGTCCGATTGTCTAGTGTCTATGACTGATTTTATGCGCCTGCGTCGGTACTAGT
TAGCTAACTAGCTCTGTATCTGGCGGACCCGTGGTGGAACTGACGAGTTCGGAACACCCGGCCGCAACCC
TGGGAGACGTCCCAGGGACTTCGGGGGCCGTTTTTGTGGCCCGACCTGAGTCCAAAAATCCCGATCGTTT
TGGACTCTTTGGTGCACCCCCCTAATAGGAGGGATATGTGGTTCTGGTAGGAGACGAGAACCTAAAACAG
TTCCCGCCTCCGTCTGAATTTTTGCTTTCGGTTTGGGACCGAAGCCGCGCCGCGCGTCTTGTCTGCTGCA
GCATCGTTCTGTGTTGTCTCTGTCTGACTGTGTTTCTGTATTTGTCTGAAAATTAGGGCCAGACTGTTAC
CACTCCCTTAAGTTTGACCTTAGGTCACTGGAAAGATGTCGAGCGGATCGCTCACAACCAGTCGGTAGAT
GTCAAGAAGAGACGTTGGGTTACCTTCTGCTCTGCAGAATGGCCAACCTTTAACGTCGGATGGCCGCGAG
ACGGCACCTTTAACCGAGACCTCATCACCCAGGTTAAGATCAAGGTCTTTTCACCTGGCCCGCATGGACA
CCCAGACCAGGTCCCCTACATCGTGACCTGGGAAGCCTTGGCTTTTGACCCCCCTCCCTGGGTCAAGCCC
TTTGTACACCCTAAGCCTCCGCCTCCTCTTCCTCCATCCGCCCCGTCTCTCCCCCTTGAACCTCCTCGTT
CGACCCCGCCTCGATCCTCCCTTTATCCAGCCCTCACTCCTTCTCTAGGCGCCCCCATATGGCCATATGA
GATCTTATATGGGGCACCCCCGCCCCTTGTAAACTTCCCTGACCCTGACATGACAAGAGTTACTAACAGC
CCCTCTCTCCAAGCTCACTTACAGGCTCTCTACTTAGTCCAGCACGAAGTCTGGAGACCTCTGGCGGCAG
CCTACCAAGAACAACTGGACCGACCGGTGGTACCTCACCCTTACCGAG
Features (pLannotate 1.2.2; 17 found; start..end, strand, type, name):
    198..216     -  misc_feature   MCS (fragment): pBluescript multiple cloning site
    222..246     +  protein_bind   attB1: mutant version of attB; recombination site for the Gateway® BP reaction BP Clonase™
    329..1375    +  CDS            ISL1: ISL1_HUMAN - Experimental evidence at protein level: Swiss-Prot protein existence level 1. DNA-binding transcriptional activator. Recognizes and binds to the consensus octamer binding site 5'-ATAATTAA-3' in promoter of target genes. Plays a fundamental role in the gene regulatory network essential for retinal ganglion cell (RGC) differentiation. Cooperates with the transcription factor POU4F2 to achieve maximal levels of expression of RGC target genes and RGC fate specification in the developing retina. Involved in the specification of motor neurons in cooperation with LHX3 and LDB1. Binds to
   1442..2152    +  CDS            mRuby2: mRuby2 is a basic (constitutively fluorescent) red fluorescent protein published in 2012, derived from Entacmaea quadricolor. It has moderate acid sensitivity.
   2169..2193    -  protein_bind   attB2: mutant version of attB; recombination site for the Gateway® BP reaction BP Clonase™
   2210..2798    +  misc_feature   WPRE: woodchuck hepatitis virus posttranscriptional regulatory element
   2856..2977    +  LTR            3' LTR (ΔU3) (fragment): self-inactivating 3' long terminal repeat (LTR) from Moloney murine leukemia virus
   2978..3447    +  LTR            LTR: long terminal repeat from Moloney murine leukemia virus
   3513..3565    -  CDS            lacI (fragment): lac repressor; lacI; The lac repressor binds to the lac operator to inhibit transcription in E. coli. This inhibition can be relieved by adding lactose or isopropyl-β-D-thiogalactopyranoside (IPTG).
   3748..4336    -  rep_origin     ori: high-copy-number ColE1/pMB1/pBR322/pUC origin of replication
   4500..5360    -  CDS            AmpR: β-lactamase; bla; confers resistance to ampicillin, carbenicillin, and related antibiotics
   5361..5465    -  promoter       AmpR promoter: bla
   5495..6088    +  LTR            LTR: long terminal repeat from Moloney murine leukemia virus
   6151..6350    +  misc_feature   MMLV Ψ: packaging signal of Moloney murine leukemia virus (MMLV)
   6402..6490    +  misc_feature   MESV Ψ (fragment): packaging signal of murine embryonic stem cell virus
   6567..6983    +  CDS            gag (truncated): truncated Moloney murine leukemia virus (MMLV) gag gene lacking the start codon
   6993..179     +  misc_feature   pol region (across the origin): Moloney murine leukemia virus (MMLV) pol region containing the splice acceptor site
