[The description below was written by a language model from this plasmid's Addgene catalogue record and pLannotate feature annotations shown in this document.]
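Description:
pMXs-uORFx2-Isl1-P2A-mRuby2 is a Moloney murine leukemia virus–based retroviral expression vector built on the Gateway-adapted pMXs-gw backbone, intended for transduction of mammalian cells. In bacteria it is maintained through a high-copy ColE1/pUC-type origin and selected with ampicillin via the β-lactamase gene and its native promoter. The viral portion comprises a 5′ MMLV LTR followed by the Ψ packaging signal, a truncated gag segment lacking its start codon and a pol-derived region containing a splice acceptor. Together these allow the genomic RNA to be packaged when the plasmid is introduced into cells supplying gag, pol and env in trans. No separate internal promoter is annotated, so expression of the payload is presumably driven from the 5′ LTR, as is usual for pMXs vectors. A 3′ LTR region completes the provirus.

The insert sits between attB1 and attB2 sites left by Gateway recombination. It encodes the LIM-homeodomain transcription factor Isl1 (mouse according to the catalogue; the automated annotation matched the closely related human protein) joined through a P2A self-cleaving peptide to the red fluorescent protein mRuby2, so that both proteins are produced from one transcript and fluorescence reports Isl1 expression. The name and stated purpose indicate upstream open reading frames (apparently two) ahead of the Isl1 coding sequence. They are not annotated in the feature table but would lie in the gap between attB1 and the Isl1 start, and such elements generally reduce translation of the downstream ORF. A WPRE after the cassette enhances transcript stability and expression. The associated work concerns how transcription factor levels influence direct conversion of cells to motor neurons, which is consistent with use of this construct to deliver Isl1 at a tuned expression level.
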