Addgene plasmid #233172: pMXs-uORFx2-Isl1-P2A-mRuby2
Purpose: Retroviral expression of Isl1 with mRuby2 fluorescent reporter with upstream open reading frame
Depositing lab: Kate Galloway. Depositing organization: Massachusetts Institute of Technology. Publication: Proliferation history and transcription factor levels drive direct conversion to motor neurons. Wang NB, Lende-Dorn BA, Beitz AM, Han P, Adewumi HO, O'Shea TM, Galloway KE. Cell Syst. 2025 Apr 16;16(4):101205. doi: 10.1016/j.cels.2025.101205. Epub 2025 Mar 13. PubMed 40086434.
Backbone
  Vector backbone: pMXs-gw
  Vector type: Mammalian Expression, Retroviral
Growth in bacteria
  Bacterial resistance: Ampicillin, 100 μg/mL
  Growth temperature: 30°C
  Growth strain: NEB Stable
  Copy number: High Copy
Gene/Insert
  Gene/Insert name: Isl1-P2A-mRuby2
  Species: M. musculus (mouse), Synthetic
  Entrez Gene: Isl1
  Cloning method: Gateway Cloning
Terms and licenses: Academic/Nonprofit Terms; Industry Terms: Not Available to Industry
Depositor comments: Please visit https://doi.org/10.1101/2023.11.26.568736 for bioRxiv preprint.
How to cite: pMXs-uORFx2-Isl1-P2A-mRuby2 was a gift from Kate Galloway (Addgene plasmid # 233172 ; http://n2t.net/addgene:233172 ; RRID:Addgene_233172)
