>Addgene plasmid #233172 | pMXs-uORFx2-Isl1-P2A-mRuby2 | depositor partial sequence | sequence record 458714 | Isl1
ATGGGAGACATGGGCGATCCACCAAAAAAAAAACGTCTGATTTCCCTGTGTGTTGGTTGCGGCAATCAAA
TTCACGACCAGTATATTCTGAGGGTTTCTCCGGATTTGGAGTGGCATGCAGCATGTTTGAAATGTGCGGA
GTGTAATCAGTATTTGGACGAAAGCTGTACGTGCTTTGTTAGGGATGGGAAAACCTACTGTAAAAGAGAT
TATATCAGGTTGTACGGGATCAAATGCGCCAAGTGCAGCATAGGCTTCAGCAAGAACGACTTCGTGATGC
GCGCCCGCTCTAAGGTGTACCACATCGAGTGTTTCCGCTGTGTAGCCTGCAGCCGACAGCTCATCCCGGG
AGACGAATTCGCCCTGCGGGAGGATGGGCTTTTCTGCCGTGCAGACCACGATGTGGTGGAGAGAGCCAGC
CTGGGAGCTGGAGATCCTCTCAGTCCCTTGCATCCAGCGCGGCCTCTGCAAATGGCAGCCGAACCCATCT
CGGCTAGGCAGCCAGCTCTGCGGCCGCACGTCCACAAGCAGCCGGAGAAGACCACCCGAGTGCGGACTGT
GCTCAACGAGAAGCAGCTGCACACCTTGCGGACCTGCTATGCCGCCAACCCTCGGCCAGATGCGCTCATG
AAGGAGCAACTAGTGGAGATGACGGGCCTCAGTCCCAGAGTCATCCGAGTGTGGTTTCAAAACAAGCGGT
GCAAGGACAAGAAACGCAGCATCATGATGAAGCAGCTCCAGCAGCAGCAACCCAACGACAAAACTAATAT
CCAGGGGATGACAGGAACTCCCATGGTGGCTGCTAGTCCGGAGAGACATGATGGTGGTTTACAGGCTAAC
CCAGTAGAGGTGCAAAGTTACCAGCCGCCCTGGAAAGTACTGAGTGACTTCGCCTTGCAAAGCGACATAG
ATCAGCCTGCTTTTCAGCAACTGGTCAATTTTTCAGAAGGAGGACCAGGCTCTAATTCTACTGGCAGTGA
AGTAGCATCGATGTCCTCGCAGCTCCCAGATACACCCAACAGCATGGTAGCCAGTCCTATTGAGGCA
