>Addgene plasmid #233172 | pMXs-uORFx2-Isl1-P2A-mRuby2 | depositor partial sequence | sequence record 458715 | mRuby2
ATGGTGTCTAAGGGCGAAGAGCTGATCAAGGAAAATATGCGTATGAAGGTGGTCATGGAAGGTTCGGTCA
ACGGCCACCAATTCAAATGCACAGGTGAAGGAGAAGGCAATCCGTACATGGGAACTCAAACCATGAGGAT
CAAAGTCATCGAGGGAGGACCCCTGCCATTTGCCTTTGACATTCTTGCCACGTCGTTCATGTATGGCAGC
CGTACTTTTATCAAGTACCCGAAAGGCATTCCTGATTTCTTTAAACAGTCCTTTCCTGAGGGTTTTACTT
GGGAAAGAGTTACGAGATACGAAGATGGTGGAGTCGTCACCGTCATGCAGGACACCAGCCTTGAGGATGG
CTGTCTCGTTTACCACGTCCAAGTCAGAGGGGTAAACTTTCCCTCCAATGGTCCCGTGATGCAGAAGAAG
ACCAAGGGTTGGGAGCCTAATACAGAGATGATGTATCCAGCAGATGGTGGTCTGAGGGGATACACTCATA
TGGCACTGAAAGTTGATGGTGGTGGCCATCTGTCTTGCTCTTTCGTAACAACTTACAGGTCAAAAAAGAC
CGTCGGGAACATCAAGATGCCCGGTATCCATGCCGTTGATCACCGCCTGGAAAGGTTAGAGGAAAGTGAC
AATGAAATGTTCGTAGTACAACGCGAACACGCAGTTGCCAAGTTCGCCGGGCTTGGTGGTGGGATGGACG
AGCTGTACAAG
